>Addgene plasmid #225670 | 18065-M35-412 | addgene full sequence | sequence record 452343 | Addgene NGS Result
TGTAGTCTTATGCAATACTCTTGTAGTCTTGCAACATGGTAACGATGAGTTAGCAACATGCCTTACAAGG
AGAGAAAAAGCACCGTGCATGCCGATTGGTGGAAGTAAGGTGGTACGATCGTGCCTTATTAGGAAGGCAA
CAGACGGGTCTGACATGGATTGGACGAACCACTGAATTGCCGCATTGCAGAGATATTGTATTTAAGTGCC
TAGCTCGATACATAAACGGGTCTCTCTGGTTAGACCAGATCTGAGCCTGGGAGCTCTCTGGCTAACTAGG
GAACCCACTGCTTAAGCCTCAATAAAGCTTGCCTTGAGTGCTTCAAGTAGTGTGTGCCCGTCTGTTGTGT
GACTCTGGTAACTAGAGATCCCTCAGACCCTTTTAGTCAGTGTGGAAAATCTCTAGCAGTGGCGCCCGAA
CAGGGACTTGAAAGCGAAAGGGAAACCAGAGGAGCTCTCTCGACGCAGGACTCGGCTTGCTGAAGCGCGC
ACGGCAAGAGGCGAGGGGCGGCGACTGGTGAGTACGCCAAAAATTTTGACTAGCGGAGGCTAGAAGGAGA
GAGATGGGTGCGAGAGCGTCAGTATTAAGCGGGGGAGAATTAGATCGCGATGGGAAAAAATTCGGTTAAG
GCCAGGGGGAAAGAAAAAATATAAATTAAAACATATAGTATGGGCAAGCAGGGAGCTAGAACGATTCGCA
GTTAATCCTGGCCTGTTAGAAACATCAGAAGGCTGTAGACAAATACTGGGACAGCTACAACCATCCCTTC
AGACAGGATCAGAAGAACTTAGATCATTATATAATACAGTAGCAACCCTCTATTGTGTGCATCAAAGGAT
AGAGATAAAAGACACCAAGGAAGCTTTAGACAAGATAGAGGAAGAGCAAAACAAAAGTAAGACCACCGCA
CAGCAAGCGGCCGCTGATCTTCAGACCTGGAGGAGGAGATATGAGGGACAATTGGAGAAGTGAATTATAT
AAATATAAAGTAGTAAAAATTGAACCATTAGGAGTAGCACCCACCAAGGCAAAGAGAAGAGTGGTGCAGA
GAGAAAAAAGAGCAGTGGGAATAGGAGCTTTGTTCCTTGGGTTCTTGGGAGCAGCAGGAAGCACTATGGG
CGCAGCGTCAATGACGCTGACGGTACAGGCCAGACAATTATTGTCTGGTATAGTGCAGCAGCAGAACAAT
TTGCTGAGGGCTATTGAGGCGCAACAGCATCTGTTGCAACTCACAGTCTGGGGCATCAAGCAGCTCCAGG
CAAGAATCCTGGCTGTGGAAAGATACCTAAAGGATCAACAGCTCCTGGGGATTTGGGGTTGCTCTGGAAA
ACTCATTTGCACCACTGCTGTGCCTTGGAATGCTAGTTGGAGTAATAAATCTCTGGAACAGATTTGGAAT
CACACGACCTGGATGGAGTGGGACAGAGAAATTAACAATTACACAAGCTTAATACACTCCTTAATTGAAG
AATCGCAAAACCAGCAAGAAAAGAATGAACAAGAATTATTGGAATTAGATAAATGGGCAAGTTTGTGGAA
TTGGTTTAACATAACAAATTGGCTGTGGTATATAAAATTATTCATAATGATAGTAGGAGGCTTGGTAGGT
TTAAGAATAGTTTTTGCTGTACTTTCTATAGTGAATAGAGTTAGGCAGGGATATTCACCATTATCGTTTC
AGACCCACCTCCCAACCCCGAGGGGACCCGACAGGCCCGAAGGAATAGAAGAAGAAGGTGGAGAGAGAGA
CAGAGACAGATCCATTCGATTAGTGAACGGATCTCGACGGTATCGGTTAACTTTTAAAAGAAAAGGGGGG
ATTGGGGGGTACAGTGCAGGGGAAAGAATAGTAGACATAATAGCAACAGACATACAAACTAAAGAATTAC
AAAAACAAATTACAAAATTCAAAATTTTATCGATGAATTCCCGCTCGAATCAACTTTGTATAGAAAAGTT
GGCGTTTATCTTCAGCTGGAGTCAGGGAAACAGCGTCTCGGGAACATCCTGTGGACTGCTAGCTGGACAG
ACAAGAGGGTCAGTCCCTCCCAGGGCAGGGCAGACATAGGCTGGGGGCAAAGTAAACATGCCCCAGGGTG
GCTAGACTGCGGGAGATCTGGTCGTTCAGTCACTCCACCAGTAGCTGATCAGTAGATAACTTGAGGTGAG
GCTCAGATCTGGAAACAGCGTCTCGGGAACATCCTGTGGACTGCTAGCTGGACAGACAAGAGGGTCAGTC
CCTCCCAGGGCAGGGCAGACATAGGCTGGGGGCAAAGTAAACATGCCCCAGGGTGGCTAGACTGCGGGGA
ATTCCACTACAGGCCGGGTATTTAAAACCGCGGGCCCAATAAGCGGCATCATATGAAATGAATTCGGAAA
CAGCGTCTCGGGAACATCCTGTGGACTGCTAGCTGGACAGACAAGAGGGTCAGTCCCTCCCAGGGCAGGG
CAGACATAGGCTGGGGGCAAAGTAAACATGCCCCAGGGTGGCTAGACTGCGGGCCATGGGCCGCGCGGAC
CCTCCCATGACGTATGCATCGTATGCTAGTGCTGTTATGGAGTGCCATGGGGAAACAGCGTCTCGGGAAC
ATCCTGTGGACTGCTAGCTGGACAGACAAGAGGGTCAGTCCCTCCCAGGGCAGGGCAGACATAGGCTGGG
GGCAAAGTAAACATGCCCCAGGGTGGCTAGACTGCGGGTCGCGAATTGTGCGCACTTTACCGGCGGGGAC
ACCATGAAGTGTGCTTCTGCTGACCATCCTCGCGAGGAAACAGCGTCTCGGGAACATCCTGTGGACTGCT
AGCTGGACAGACAAGAGGGTCAGTCCCTCCCAGGGCAGGGCAGACATAGGCTGGGGGCAAAGTAAACATG
CCCCAGGGTGGCTAGACTGCGGGGTTTAAACACTGCCCGCCGAAAAATGGATAAGCATAGTAAGCTGCAT
AAGTGGACAACACTCAGTTTAAACGGAAACAGCGTCTCGGGAACATCCTGTGGACTGCTAGCTGGACAGA
CAAGAGGGTCAGTCCCTCCCAGGGCAGGGCAGACATAGGCTGGGGGCAAAGTAAACATGCCCCAGGGTGG
CTAGACTGCGGGTCGAGGAAGCCCCTCCCCCTGCAGCCGCGCAGAGCCACCCGGCTCGTGGCCGCTGTTT
ACAAGGACACGCGCTTCCTGACAGTGACGCGAGCCGCCTCCTCCCCTTCCCCACGCTCTAGGAGGGGGCC
GCGGGGGCCTGGCTCCCGCGTCGGCCAATCGGAGTGCACTTCCGCAGCTGACAAATTCAGTATAAAAGCT
TGGGGCTGGGGCCGAGCACTGGGGACTTTGAGGGTGGCCAGGCCAGCGTAGGATCCTGCTGGGAGCGGGG
AACTGAGGGAAGCGACGCCGATAAAACAACTTTGTACAAAAAAGTTGGCACCATGGTGAGCAAGGGCGAG
GAGCTGTTCACCGGGGTGGTGCCCATCCTGGTCGAGCTGGACGGCGACGTAAACGGCCACAAGTTCAGCG
TGTCCGGCGAGGGCGAGGGCGATGCCACCTACGGCAAGCTGACCCTGAAGTTCATCTGCACCACCGGCAA
GCTGCCCGTGCCCTGGCCCACCCTCGTGACCACCCTGACCTACGGCGTGCAGTGCTTCAGCCGCTACCCC
GACCACATGAAGCAGCACGACTTCTTCAAGTCCGCCATGCCCGAAGGCTACGTCCAGGAGCGCACCATCT
TCTTCAAGGACGACGGCAACTACAAGACCCGCGCCGAGGTGAAGTTCGAGGGCGACACCCTGGTGAACCG
CATCGAGCTGAAGGGCATCGACTTCAAGGAGGACGGCAACATCCTGGGGCACAAGCTGGAGTACAACTAC
AACAGCCACAACGTCTATATCATGGCCGACAAGCAGAAGAACGGCATCAAGGTGAACTTCAAGATCCGCC
ACAACATCGAGGACGGCAGCGTGCAGCTCGCCGACCACTACCAGCAGAACACCCCCATCGGCGACGGCCC
CGTGCTGCTGCCCGACAACCACTACCTGAGCACCCAGTCCGCCCTGAGCAAAGACCCCAACGAGAAGCGC
GATCACATGGTCCTGCTGGAGTTCGTGACCGCCGCCGGGATCACTCTCGGCATGGACGAGCTGTACAAGC
TTAGCCATGGCTTCCCGCCGGCGGTGGCGGCGCAGGATGATGGCACGCTGCCCATGTCTTGTGCCCAGGA
GAGCGGGATGGACCGTCACCCTGCAGCCTGTGCTTCTGCTAGGATCAATGTGTAATCAACTTTCTTGTAC
AAAGTTGTGATTCGACTCGACAATCAACCTCTGGATTACAAAATTTGTGAAAGATTGACTGGTATTCTTA
ACTATGTTGCTCCTTTTACGCTATGTGGATACGCTGCTTTAATGCCTTTGTATCATGCTATTGCTTCCCG
TATGGCTTTCATTTTCTCCTCCTTGTATAAATCCTGGTTGCTGTCTCTTTATGAGGAGTTGTGGCCCGTT
GTCAGGCAACGTGGCGTGGTGTGCACTGTGTTTGCTGACGCAACCCCCACTGGTTGGGGCATTGCCACCA
CCTGTCAGCTCCTTTCCGGGACTTTCGCTTTCCCCCTCCCTATTGCCACGGCGGAACTCATCGCCGCCTG
CCTTGCCCGCTGCTGGACAGGGGCTCGGCTGTTGGGCACTGACAATTCCGTGGTGTTGTCGGGGAAGCTG
ACGTCCTTTCCATGGCTGCTCGCCTGTGTTGCCACCTGGATTCTGCGCGGGACGTCCTTCTGCTACGTCC
CTTCGGCCCTCAATCCAGCGGACCTTCCTTCCCGCGGCCTGCTGCCGGCTCTGCGGCCTCTTCCGCGTCT
TCGCCTTCGCCCTCAGACGAGTCGGATCTCCCTTTGGGCCGCCTCCCCGCCTGGAATTCTGCAGATATCC
GGTTAGTAATGAGTTTGGAATTAATTCTGTGGAATGTGTGTCAGTTAGGGTGTGGAAAGTCCCCAGGCTC
CCCAGCAGGCAGAAGTATGCAAAGCATGCATCTCAATTAGTCAGCAACCATAGTCCCGCCCCTAACTCCG
CCCATCCCGCCCCTAACTCCGCCCAGTTCCGCCCATTCTCCGCCCCATGGCTGACTAATTTTTTTTATTT
ATGCAGAGGCCGAGGCCGCCTCTGCCTCTGAGCTATTCCAGAAGTAGTGAGGAGGCTTTTTTGGAGGCCT
AGGCTTTTGCAAAAAGCTCCCGGGAGCTTGTATATCCATTTTCGGATCTGATCAGCACGTGTTGACAATT
AATCATCGGCATAGTATATCGGCATAGTATAATACGACAAGGTGAGGAACTAAACCATGACCGAGTACAA
GCCCACGGTGCGCCTCGCCACCCGCGACGACGTCCCCAGGGCCGTACGCACCCTCGCCGCCGCGTTCGCC
GACTACCCCGCCACGCGCCACACCGTCGATCCGGACCGCCACATCGAGCGGGTCACCGAGCTGCAAGAAC
TCTTCCTCACGCGCGTCGGGCTCGACATCGGCAAGGTGTGGGTCGCGGACGACGGCGCCGCGGTGGCGGT
CTGGACCACGCCGGAGAGCGTCGAAGCGGGGGCGGTGTTCGCCGAGATCGGCCCGCGCATGGCCGAGTTG
AGCGGTTCCCGGCTGGCCGCGCAGCAACAGATGGAAGGCCTCCTGGCGCCGCACCGGCCCAAGGAGCCCG
CGTGGTTCCTGGCCACCGTCGGCGTCTCGCCCGACCACCAGGGCAAGGGTCTGGGCAGCGCCGTCGTGCT
CCCCGGAGTGGAGGCGGCCGAGCGCGCCGGGGTGCCCGCCTTCCTGGAGACCTCCGCGCCCCGCAACCTC
CCCTTCTACGAGCGGCTCGGCTTCACCGTCACCGCCGACGTCGAGGTGCCCGAAGGACCGCGCACCTGGT
GCATGACCCGCAAGCCCGGTGCCTAAGCACAATTCGAGCTCGGTACCTCAACTTTATTATACATAGTTGA
TCTTTAAGACCAATGACTTACAAGGCAGCTGTAGATCTTAGCCACTTTTTAAAAGAAAAGGGGGGACTGG
AAGGGCTAATTCACTCCCAACGAAGATAAGATCTGCTTTTTGCTTGTACTGGGTCTCTCTGGTTAGACCA
GATCTGAGCCTGGGAGCTCTCTGGCTAACTAGGGAACCCACTGCTTAAGCCTCAATAAAGCTTGCCTTGA
GTGCTTCAAGTAGTGTGTGCCCGTCTGTTGTGTGACTCTGGTAACTAGAGATCCCTCAGACCCTTTTAGT
CAGTGTGGAAAATCTCTAGCAGTAGTAGTTCATGTCATCTTATTATTCAGTATTTATAACTTGCAAAGAA
ATGAATATCAGAGAGTGAGAGGAACTTGTTTATTGCAGCTTATAATGGTTACAAATAAAGCAATAGCATC
ACAAATTTCACAAATAAAGCATTTTTTTCACTGCATTCTAGTTGTGGTTTGTCCAAACTCATCAATGTAT
CTTATCATGTCTGGCTCTAGCTATCCCGCCCCTAACTCCGCCCATCCCGCCCCTAACTCCGCCCAGTTCC
GCCCATTCTCCGCCCCATGGCTGACTAATTTTTTTTATTTATGCAGAGGCCGAGGCCGCCTCGGCCTCTG
AGCTATTCCAGAAGTAGTGAGGAGGCTTTTTTGGAGGCCTAGACTTTTGCAGAGACCAAATTCGTAATCA
TGTCATAGCTGTTTCCTGTGTGAAATTGTTATCCGCTCACAATTCCACACAACATACGAGCCGGAAGCAT
AAAGTGTAAAGCCTGGGGTGCCTAATGAGTGAGCTAACTCACATTAATTGCGTTGCGCTCACTGCCCGCT
TTCCAGTCGGGAAACCTGTCGTGCCAGCTGCATTAATGAATCGGCCAACGCGCGGGGAGAGGCGGTTTGC
GTATTGGGCGCTCTTCCGCTTCCTCGCTCACTGACTCGCTGCGCTCGGTCGTTCGGCTGCGGCGAGCGGT
ATCAGCTCACTCAAAGGCGGTAATACGGTTATCCACAGAATCAGGGGATAACGCAGGAAAGAACATGTGA
GCAAAAGGCCAGCAAAAGGCCAGGAACCGTAAAAAGGCCGCGTTGCTGGCGTTTTTCCATAGGCTCCGCC
CCCCTGACGAGCATCACAAAAATCGACGCTCAAGTCAGAGGTGGCGAAACCCGACAGGACTATAAAGATA
CCAGGCGTTTCCCCCTGGAAGCTCCCTCGTGCGCTCTCCTGTTCCGACCCTGCCGCTTACCGGATACCTG
TCCGCCTTTCTCCCTTCGGGAAGCGTGGCGCTTTCTCATAGCTCACGCTGTAGGTATCTCAGTTCGGTGT
AGGTCGTTCGCTCCAAGCTGGGCTGTGTGCACGAACCCCCCGTTCAGCCCGACCGCTGCGCCTTATCCGG
TAACTATCGTCTTGAGTCCAACCCGGTAAGACACGACTTATCGCCACTGGCAGCAGCCACTGGTAACAGG
ATTAGCAGAGCGAGGTATGTAGGCGGTGCTACAGAGTTCTTGAAGTGGTGGCCTAACTACGGCTACACTA
GAAGAACAGTATTTGGTATCTGCGCTCTGCTGAAGCCAGTTACCTTCGGAAAAAGAGTTGGTAGCTCTTG
ATCCGGCAAACAAACCACCGCTGGTAGCGGTGGTTTTTTTGTTTGCAAGCAGCAGATTACGCGCAGAAAA
AAAGGATCTCAAGAAGATCCTTTGATCTTTTCTACGGGGTCTGACGCTCAGTGGAACGAAAACTCACGTT
AAGGGATTTTGGTCATGAGATTATCAAAAAGGATCTTCACCTAGATCCTTTTAAATTAAAAATGAAGTTT
TAAATCAATCTAAAGTATATATGAGTAAACTTGGTCTGACAGTTACCAATGCTTAATCAGTGAGGCACCT
ATCTCAGCGATCTGTCTATTTCGTTCATCCATAGTTGCCTGACTCCCCGTCGTGTAGATAACTACGATAC
GGGAGGGCTTACCATCTGGCCCCAGTGCTGCAATGATACCGCGAGACCCACGCTCACCGGCTCCAGATTT
ATCAGCAATAAACCAGCCAGCCGGAAGGGCCGAGCGCAGAAGTGGTCCTGCAACTTTATCCGCCTCCATC
CAGTCTATTAATTGTTGCCGGGAAGCTAGAGTAAGTAGTTCGCCAGTTAATAGTTTGCGCAACGTTGTTG
CCATTGCTACAGGCATCGTGGTGTCACGCTCGTCGTTTGGTATGGCTTCATTCAGCTCCGGTTCCCAACG
ATCAAGGCGAGTTACATGATCCCCCATGTTGTGCAAAAAAGCGGTTAGCTCCTTCGGTCCTCCGATCGTT
GTCAGAAGTAAGTTGGCCGCAGTGTTATCACTCATGGTTATGGCAGCACTGCATAATTCTCTTACTGTCA
TGCCATCCGTAAGATGCTTTTCTGTGACTGGTGAGTACTCAACCAAGTCATTCTGAGAATAGTGTATGCG
GCGACCGAGTTGCTCTTGCCCGGCGTCAATACGGGATAATACCGCGCCACATAGCAGAACTTTAAAAGTG
CTCATCATTGGAAAACGTTCTTCGGGGCGAAAACTCTCAAGGATCTTACCGCTGTTGAGATCCAGTTCGA
TGTAACCCACTCGTGCACCCAACTGATCTTCAGCATCTTTTACTTTCACCAGCGTTTCTGGGTGAGCAAA
AACAGGAAGGCAAAATGCCGCAAAAAAGGGAATAAGGGCGACACGGAAATGTTGAATACTCATACTCTTC
CTTTTTCAATATTATTGAAGCATTTATCAGGGTTATTGTCTCATGAGCGGATACATATTTGAATGTATTT
AGAAAAATAAACAAATAGGGGTTCCGCGCACATTTCCCCGAAAAGTGCCACCTGACGTCTAAGAAACCAT
TATTATCATGACATTAACCTATAAAAATAGGCGTATCACGAGGCCCTTTCGTCTCGCGCGTTTCGGTGAT
GACGGTGAAAACCTCTGACACATGCAGCTCCCGGAGACGGTCACAGCTTGTCTGTAAGCGGATGCCGGGA
GCAGACAAGCCCGTCAGGGCGCGTCAGCGGGTGTTGGCGGGTGTCGGGGCTGGCTTAACTATGCGGCATC
AGAGCAGATTGTACTGAGAGTGCACCATATGCGGTGTGAAATACCGCACAGATGCGTAAGGAGAAAATAC
CGCATCAGGCGCCATTCGCCATTCAGGCTGCGCAACTGTTGGGAAGGGCGATCGGTGCGGGCCTCTTCGC
TATTACGCCAGCTGGCGAAAGGGGGATGTGCTGCAAGGCGATTAAGTTGGGTAACGCCAGGGTTTTCCCA
GTCACGACGTTGTAAAACGACGGCCAGTGCCAAGCTGACGCG
Features (pLannotate 1.2.2; 32 found; start..end, strand, type, name):
      1..227     +  promoter       RSV promoter: Rous sarcoma virus enhancer/promoter
    228..408     +  LTR            5' LTR (truncated): truncated 5' long terminal repeat (LTR) from HIV-1
    455..580     +  misc_feature   HIV-1 Ψ: packaging signal of human immunodeficiency virus type 1
    564..927     +  CDS            HIV-1 gag (fragment): gag protein from human immunodeficiency virus 1; gag
   1073..1306    +  misc_feature   RRE: The Rev response element (RRE) of HIV-1 allows for Rev-dependent mRNA export from the nucleus to the cytoplasm.
   1683..1783    +  CDS            Rev (fragment): human immunodeficiency virus 1 (HIV-1) Rev protein; rev; enhances nuclear export of unspliced and incompletely spliced viral mRNAs
   1802..1918    +  misc_feature   cPPT/CTS: central polypurine tract and central termination sequence of HIV-1
   1941..1961    +  protein_bind   attB4: mutant version of attB; core recombination site for the Gateway® BP reaction BP Clonase™
   3387..3404    +  protein_bind   attL1 (fragment): mutant version of attL; recombination site for the Gateway® LR reaction LR Clonase™
   3413..4129    +  CDS            EGFP: EGFP is a basic (constitutively fluorescent) green fluorescent protein published in 1996, derived from Aequorea victoria. It is reported to be a rapidly-maturing weak dimer with moderate acid sensitivity.
   4133..4252    +  CDS            Odc1 (fragment): DCOR_MOUSE - Also known as Odc. Experimental evidence at protein level: Swiss-Prot protein existence level 1. Catalyzes the first and rate-limiting step of polyamine biosynthesis that converts ornithine into putrescine, which is the precursor for the polyamines, spermidine and spermine. Polyamines are essential for cell proliferation and are implicated in cellular processes, ranging from DNA replication to apoptosis. From Mus musculus (Mouse).
   4260..4277    -  protein_bind   attL2 (fragment): mutant version of attL; recombination site for the Gateway® LR reaction LR Clonase™
   4292..4880    +  misc_feature   WPRE: woodchuck hepatitis virus posttranscriptional regulatory element
   4975..5185    +  promoter       SV40 promoter: SV40 early promoter
   5241..5288    +  promoter       EM7 promoter: synthetic bacterial promoter&nbsp
   5307..5904    +  CDS            PuroR (fragment): puromycin N-acetyltransferase; pac from Streptomyces; confers resistance to puromycin
   5911..5927    +  misc_feature   MCS (fragment): pUC18/19 multiple cloning site
   5929..5949    -  protein_bind   attB3: mutant version of attB; core recombination site for the Gateway® BP reaction BP Clonase™
   5954..6085    +  CDS            nef (fragment): NEF_HV1LA - Experimental evidence at protein level: Swiss-Prot protein existence level 1. Extracellular Nef protein targets CD4(+) T-lymphocytes for apoptosis by interacting with CXCR4 surface receptors. From Human immunodeficiency virus type 1 group M subtype B (isolate Lai) (HIV-1).
   6071..6251    +  LTR            5' LTR (truncated): truncated 5' long terminal repeat (LTR) from HIV-1
   6323..6444    +  polyA_signal   SV40 poly(A) signal: SV40 polyadenylation signal
   6484..6619    +  rep_origin     SV40 ori: SV40 origin of replication
   6676..6692    -  protein_bind   lac operator: The lac repressor binds to the lac operator to inhibit transcription in E. coli. This inhibition can be relieved by adding lactose or isopropyl-β-D-thiogalactopyranoside (IPTG). lac repressor encoded by lacI
   6700..6730    -  promoter       lac promoter: promoter for the E. coli lac operon
   6745..6766    -  protein_bind   CAP binding site: CAP binding activates transcription in the presence of cAMP. E. coli catabolite activator protein
   6779..6871    -  CDS            lacI (fragment): lac repressor; lacI; The lac repressor binds to the lac operator to inhibit transcription in E. coli. This inhibition can be relieved by adding lactose or isopropyl-β-D-thiogalactopyranoside (IPTG).
   7054..7642    -  rep_origin     ori: high-copy-number ColE1/pMB1/pBR322/pUC origin of replication
   7813..8673    -  CDS            AmpR: β-lactamase; bla; confers resistance to ampicillin, carbenicillin, and related antibiotics
   8674..8778    -  promoter       AmpR promoter: bla
   8873..8908    +  CDS            rop (fragment): Rop protein, which maintains plasmids at low copy number; rop
   9010..9109    +  misc_feature   bom (fragment): basis of mobility region from pBR322
   9115..9269    -  CDS            lacZα (fragment): LacZα fragment of β-galactosidase; lacZ fragment
