[The description below was written by a language model from this plasmid's Addgene catalogue record and pLannotate feature annotations shown in this document.]
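Description:
18065-M35-412 is a third-generation-style HIV-1 lentiviral transfer plasmid built on the pDest-412 backbone by Gateway recombination. It is designed to deliver a fluorescent reporter of TGF-beta pathway activity into mammalian cells. In bacteria it is maintained through a ColE1/pUC-type origin and an ampicillin resistance gene, although the catalogue lists it as low copy. The viral portion begins with an RSV promoter fused to a truncated 5' LTR, which drives production of the genomic RNA in packaging cells. This is followed by the Ψ packaging signal with a gag fragment, the Rev response element for Rev-dependent nuclear export, and the cPPT/CTS element. A truncated 3' LTR, typical of a self-inactivating design, and an SV40 polyadenylation signal close the transcript, and an SV40 origin lies beyond them.

The payload sits between residual Gateway att sites (attB4, attL1/attL2 remnants and attB3), consistent with a multi-fragment assembly. According to the depositor, the reporter promoter (S3x6-JunBp) consists of six repeats of the upstream Smad3-binding region of JunB linked to the JunB minimal promoter. This element is not annotated in the feature table but presumably occupies the unannotated stretch between attB4 and the attL1 remnant. It drives EGFP fused to a mutated fragment of mouse ornithine decarboxylase (residues 422–461), a degradation domain that shortens the protein's half-life to about one hour, so fluorescence tracks current rather than accumulated Smad3-dependent transcription. A WPRE downstream enhances transcript expression. A separate SV40 early promoter (with a bacterial EM7 promoter) expresses puromycin N-acetyltransferase, allowing selection of stably transduced cells. The construct is suited to generating reporter cell lines for monitoring the dynamics of TGF-beta/Smad signalling.
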