Addgene plasmid #225670: 18065-M35-412
Purpose: Lentiviral protein expression of a TGF-beta pathway reporter
Depositing lab: Dominic Esposito. Depositing organization: Frederick National Laboratory.
Backbone
  Vector backbone: pDest-412
  Backbone size w/o insert (bp): 5295
  Vector type: Lentiviral
  Selectable markers: Puromycin
Growth in bacteria
  Bacterial resistance: Ampicillin, 100 μg/mL
  Growth temperature: 30°C
  Growth strain: NEB Stable
  Copy number: Low Copy
Gene/Insert
  Gene/Insert name: dsEGFP (alt name: destabilized EGFP)
  Promoter: S3x6-JunBp
  Cloning method: Gateway Cloning
Terms and licenses: Academic/Nonprofit Terms; Industry Terms: Not Available to Industry
Depositor comments: TGF-beta reporter construct using 6 repeats of upstream Smad3 binding region in JunB linked to JunB minimal promoter. Expresses EGFP destabilized by fusion to a mutated version of residues 422-461 of mouse ornithine decarboxylase, giving an in vivo half-life of ~1 hour.
How to cite: 18065-M35-412 was a gift from Dominic Esposito (Addgene plasmid # 225670 ; http://n2t.net/addgene:225670 ; RRID:Addgene_225670)
